>Addgene plasmid #236546 | Grx1-roGFP2-Coilin | addgene full sequence | sequence record 469938 | Addgene NGS Result
CCTGATTCTGTGGATAACCGTATTACCGCCATGCATTAGTTATTAATAGTAATCAATTACGGGGTCATTA
GTTCATAGCCCATATATGGAGTTCCGCGTTACATAACTTACGGTAAATGGCCCGCCTGGCTGACCGCCCA
ACGACCCCCGCCCATTGACGTCAATAATGACGTATGTTCCCATAGTAACGCCAATAGGGACTTTCCATTG
ACGTCAATGGGTGGAGTATTTACGGTAAACTGCCCACTTGGCAGTACATCAAGTGTATCATATGCCAAGT
ACGCCCCCTATTGACGTCAATGACGGTAAATGGCCCGCCTGGCATTATGCCCAGTACATGACCTTATGGG
ACTTTCCTACTTGGCAGTACATCTACGTATTAGTCATCGCTATTACCATGGTGATGCGGTTTTGGCAGTA
CATCAATGGGCGTGGATAGCGGTTTGACTCACGGGGATTTCCAAGTCTCCACCCCATTGACGTCAATGGG
AGTTTGTTTTGGCACCAAAATCAACGGGACTTTCCAAAATGTCGTAACAACTCCGCCCCATTGACGCAAA
TGGGCGGTAGGCGTGTACGGTGGGAGGTCTATATAAGCAGAGCTGGTTTAGTGAACCGTCAGATCCGCTA
GCGCTACCGGACTCAGATCTCGAGCTCAAGCTTCGAATTCTGCAGTCGACGGTACCGCCACCATGGCTCA
AGAGTTTGTGAACTGCAAAATCCAGCCTGGGAAGGTGGTTGTGTTCATCAAGCCCACCTGCCCGTACTGC
AGGAGGGCCCAAGAGATCCTCAGTCAATTGCCCATCAAACAAGGGCTTCTGGAATTTGTCGATATCACAG
CCACCAACCACACTAACGAGATTCAAGATTATTTGCAACAGCTCACGGGAGCAAGAACGGTGCCTCGAGT
CTTTATTGGTAAAGATTGTATAGGCGGATGCAGTGATCTAGTCTCTTTGCAACAGAGTGGGGAACTGCTG
ACGCGGCTAAAGCAGATTGGAGCTCTGCAGACTGAGGAGGAGGCCGGCGAGAAGATCAAGGAGCTGGAGA
AGAAGGCCAGGAAGCTGCCCGAGGAATTCGTGAGCAAGGGCGAGGAGCTGTTCACCGGGGTGGTGCCCAT
CCTGGTCGAGCTGGACGGCGACGTAAACGGCCACAAGTTCAGCGTGTCCGGCGAGGGCGAGGGCGATGCC
ACCTACGGCAAGCTGACCCTGAAGTTCATCTCCACCACCGGCAAGCTGCCCGTGCCCTGGCCCACCCTCG
TGACCACCCTGACCTACGGCGTGCAGTGCTTCAGCCGCTACCCCGACCACATGAAGCAGCACGACTTCTT
CAAGTCCGCCATGCCCGAAGGCTACGTCCAGGAGCGCACCATCTTCTTCAAGGACGACGGCAACTACAAG
ACCCGCGCCGAGGTGAAGTTCGAGGGCGACACCCTGGTGAACCGCATCGAGCTGAAGGGCATCGACTTCA
AGGAGGACGGCAACATCCTGGGGCACAAGCTGGAGTACAACTACAACTGCCACAACGTCTATATCATGGC
CGACAAGCAGAAGAACGGCATCAAGGTGAACTTCAAGATCCGCCACAACATCGAGGACGGCAGCGTGCAG
CTCGCCGACCACTACCAGCAGAACACCCCCATCGGCGACGGCCCCGTGCTGCTGCCCGACAACCACTACC
TGAGCACCTGCTCCGCCCTGAGCAAAGACCCCAACGAGAAGCGCGATCACATGGTCCTGCTGGAGTTCGT
GACCGCCGCCGGGATCACTCTCGGCATGGACGAGCTGTACAAGTACTCAGATCCACCAAGCAAGATGGCA
GCTTCCGAGACGGTTAGGCTACGGCTTCAATTTGATTACCCGCCGCCAGCTACCCCGCACTGTACGGCCT
TCTGGCTTCTGGTCGACTTGAACAGATGCCGAGTCGTCACAGATCTCATTAGTCTCATCCGCCAGCGCTT
CGGCTTCAGTTCTGGGGCCTTCCTAGGCCTCTACCTGGAGGGGGGGCTCTTGCCCCCCGCCGAGAGCGCG
CGCCTTGTGAGAGACAACGACTGCCTCAGAGTTAAATTAGAAGAGAGAGGAGTTGCTGAGAATTCTGTAG
TCATCAGTAATGGTGACATTAATTTATCTCTTAGAAAAGCAAAGAAGCGGGCATTTCAGTTAGAGGAGGG
TGAAGAAACTGAACCAGATTGCAAATATTCAAAGAAGCATTGGAAGAGTCGAGAGAACAATAACAATAAT
GAGAAGGTCTTGGATCTGGAACCAAAAGCTGTCACAGATCAGACTGTCAGCAAAAAAAACAAGAGAAAAA
ATAAAGCAACCTGTGGCACAGTGGGTGATGATAACGAAGAGGCCAAAAGAAAATCACCAAAGAAAAAGGA
GAAATGTGAATATAAAAAAAAGGCTAAGAATCCCAAGTCTCCGAAAGTACAGGCAGTGAAAGACTGGGCC
AATCAGAGATGTAGTTCTCCAAAAGGTTCTGCTAGAAACAGCCTTGTTAAAGCCAAAAGGAAAGGTAGTG
TAAGCGTTTGCTCAAAAGAGAGTCCCAGTTCCTCCTCGGAGTCTGAGTCTTGTGATGAATCTATCAGTGA
TGGTCCCAGCAAAGTCACTTTGGAGGCCAGAAATTCCTCAGAGAAATTACCAACTGAGTTATCAAAGGAA
GAACCCTCTACCAAAAATACAACTGCAGACAAACTGGCTATAAAACTTGGCTTTAGCCTTACCCCCAGCA
AGGGCAAGACCTCTGGAACAACATCTTCCAGTTCAGACTCTAGTGCAGAGTCAGACGACCAATGCTTGAT
GTCATCGAGCACCCCGGAGTGTGCTGCGGGTTTCTTAAAGACAGTAGGCCTTTTTGCAGGAAGAGGTCGT
CCAGGCCCAGGGCTGTCATCACAGACTGCAGGTGCTGCTGGATGGAGGCGTTCTGGCTCAAATGGTGGTG
GACAGGCTCCTGGTGCTTCTCCCAGTGTGTCTCTCCCTGCTAGTTTAGGAAGAGGATGGGGTAGAGAAGA
GAACCTTTTTTCTTGGAAGGGAGCTAAGGGACGGGGCATGCGGGGGAGAGGTCGAGGACGAGGGCATCCT
GTTTCCTGTGTTGTAAATAGAAGCACTGACAACCAGAGGCAACAGCAATTAAATGACGTGGTAAAAAATT
CATCTACTATTATCCAGAATCCAGTAGAGACACCCAAGAAGGACTATAGTCTGTTACCACTGTTAGCAGC
TGCCCCTCAAGTTGGAGAAAAGATTGCATTTAAGCTTTTGGAGCTAACATCCAGTTACTCTCCTGATGTC
TCTGACTACGAGGAAGGAAGAATATTAAGCCACAATCCAGAGACCCAGCAAGTAGATATAGAAATTCTTT
CATCCTTACCTGCCTTGAGAGAACCTGGGAAATTTGATTTAGTTTATCACAATGAAAATGGAGCTGAGGT
AGTGGAGTACGCTGTGACACAGGAGAGCAAGATCACTGTATTTTGGAAAGAGTTGATTGACCCAAGACTG
ATTATTGAATCTCCAAGTAACACATCAAGTACAGAACCTGCCTAAGAGAGCTAAGCGGCCGCGACTCTAG
ATCATAATCAGCCATACCACATTTGTAGAGGTTTTACTTGCTTTAAAAAACCTCCCACACCTCCCCCTGA
ACCTGAAACATAAAATGAATGCAATTGTTGTTGTTAACTTGTTTATTGCAGCTTATAATGGTTACAAATA
AAGCAATAGCATCACAAATTTCACAAATAAAGCATTTTTTTCACTGCATTCTAGTTGTGGTTTGTCCAAA
CTCATCAATGTATCTTAAGGCGTAAATTGTAAGCGTTAATATTTTGTTAAAATTCGCGTTAAATTTTTGT
TAAATCAGCTCATTTTTTAACCAATAGGCCGAAATCGGCAAAATCCCTTATAAATCAAAAGAATAGACCG
AGATAGGGT
[37 nt withheld, positions 3930-3966]
AAAGAACGTGGACTCCAACGTCAAAGG
[49 nt withheld, positions 3994-4042]
T
[91 nt withheld, positions 4044-4134]
G
[124 nt withheld, positions 4136-4259]
CAGGTGGCACTTTTCGGGGAAATGTGCGCGGAACCCCTATTTGTTTATTTTTCTAAATACATTCAAATAT
GTATCCGCTCATGAGACAATAACCCTGATAAATGCTTCAATAATATTGAAAAAGGAAGAGTCCTGAGGCG
GAAAGAACCAGCTGTGGAATGTGTGTCAGTTAGGGTGTGGAAAGTCCCCAGGCTCCCCAGCAGGCAGAAG
TATGCAAAGCATGCATCTCAATTAGTCAGCAACCAGGTGTGGAAAGTCCCCAGGCTCCCCAGCAGGCAGA
AGTATGCAAAGCATGCATCTCAATTAGTCAGCAACCATAGTCCCGCCCCTAACTCCGCCCATCCCGCCCC
TAACTCCGCCCAGTTCCGCCCATTCTCCGCCCCATGGCTGACTAATTTTTTTTATTTATGCAGAGGCCGA
GGCCGCCTCGGCCTCTGAGCTATTCCAGAAGTAGTGAGGAGGCTTTTTTGGAGGCCTAGGCTTTTGCAAA
GATCGATCAAGAGACAGGATGAGGATCGTTTCGCATGATTGAACAAGATGGATTGCACGCAGGTTCTCCG
GCCGCTTGGGTGGAGAGGCTATTCGGCTATGACTGGGCACAACAGACAATCGGCTGCTCTGATGCCGCCG
TGTTCCGGCTGTCAGCGCAGGGGCGCCCGGTTCTTTTTGTCAAGACCGACCTGTCCGGTGCCCTGAATGA
ACTGCAAGACGAGGCAGCGCGGCTATCGTGGCTGGCCACGACGGGCGTTCCTTGCGCAGCTGTGCTCGAC
GTTGTCACTGAAGCGGGAAGGGACTGGCTGCTATTGGGCGAAGTGCCGGGGCAGGATCTCCTGTCATCTC
ACCTTGCTCCTGCCGAGAAAGTATCCATCATGGCTGATGCAATGCGGCGGCTGCATACGCTTGATCCGGC
TACCTGCCCATTCGACCACCAAGCGAAACATCGCATCGAGCGAGCACGTACTCGGATGGAAGCCGGTCTT
GTCGATCAGGATGATCTGGACGAAGAGCATCAGGGGCTCGCGCCAGCCGAACTGTTCGCCAGGCTCAAGG
CGAGCATGCCCGACGGCGAGGATCTCGTCGTGACCCATGGCGATGCCTGCTTGCCGAATATCATGGTGGA
AAATGGCCGCTTTTCTGGATTCATCGACTGTGGCCGGCTGGGTGTGGCGGACCGCTATCAGGACATAGCG
TTGGCTACCCGTGATATTGCTGAAGAGCTTGGCGGCGAATGGGCTGACCGCTTCCTCGTGCTTTACGGTA
TCGCCGCTCCCGATTCGCAGCGCATCGCCTTCTATCGCCTTCTTGACGAGTTCTTCTGAGCGGGACTCTG
GGGTTCGAAATGACCGACCAAGCGACGCCCAACCTGCCATCACGAGATTTCGATTCCACCGCCGCCTTCT
ATGAAAGGTTGGGCTTCGGAATCGTTTTCCGGGACGCCGGCTGGATGATCCTCCAGCGCGGGGATCTCAT
GCTGGAGTTCTTCGCCCACCCTAGGGGGAGGCTAACTGAAACACGGAAGGAGACAATACCGGAAGGAACC
CGCGCTATGACGGCAATAAAAAGACAGAATAAAACGCACGGTGTTGGGTCGTTTGTTCATAAACGCGGGG
TTCGGTCCCAGGGCTGGCACTCTGTCGATACCCCACCGAGACCCCATTGGGGTCAATACGCCCGCGTTTC
TTCCTTTTCCCCACCCCACCCCCCAAGTTCGGGTGAAGGCCCAGGGCTCGCAGCCAACGTCGGGGCGGCA
GGCCCTGCCATAGCCTCAGGTTACTCATATATACTTTAGATTGATTTAAAACTTCATTTTTAATTTAAAA
GGATCTAGGTGAAGATCCTTTTTGATAATCTCATGACCAAAATCCCTTAACGTGAGTTTTCGTTCCACTG
AGCGTCAGACCCCGTAGAAAAGATCAAAGGATCTTCTTGAGATCCTTTTTTTCTGCGCGTAATCTGCTGC
TTGCAAACAAAAAAACCACCGCTACCAGCGGTGGTTTGTTTGCCGGATCAAGAGCTACCAACTCTTTTTC
CGAAGGTAACTGGCTTCAGCAGAGCGCAGATACCAAATACTGTTCTTCTAGTGTAGCCGTAGTTAGGCCA
CCACTTCAAGAACTCTGTAGCACCGCCTACATACCTCGCTCTGCTAATCCTGTTACCAGTGGCTGCTGCC
AGTGGCGATAAGTCGTGTCTTACCGGGTTGGACTCAAGACGATAGTTACCGGATAAGGCGCAGCGGTCGG
GCTGAACGGGGGGTTCGTGCACACAGCCCAGCTTGGAGCGAACGACCTACACCGAACTGAGATACCTACA
GCGTGAGCTATGAGAAAGCGCCACGCTTCCCGAAGGGAGAAAGGCGGACAGGTATCCGGTAAGCGGCAGG
GTCGGAACAGGAGAGCGCACGAGGGAGCTTCCAGGGGGAAACGCCTGGTATCTTTATAGTCCTGTCGGGT
TTCGCCACCTCTGACTTGAGCGTCGATTTTTGTGATGCTCGTCAGGGGGGCGGAGCCTATGGAAAAACGC
CAGCAACGCGGCCTTTTTACGGTTCCTGGCCTTTTGCTGGCCTTTTGCTCACATGTTCTTTCCTGCGTTA
TCC
Features (pLannotate 1.2.2; 17 found; start..end, strand, type, name):
      1..29      +  rep_origin     RSF ori (fragment): Plasmids containing the RSF 1030 origin of replication can be propagated in E. coli cells that contain additional plasmids with compatible origins.
     97..400     +  enhancer       CMV enhancer: human cytomegalovirus immediate early enhancer
    401..604     +  promoter       CMV promoter: human cytomegalovirus (CMV) immediate early promoter
    627..688     +  misc_feature   MCS (fragment): multiple cloning site
    693..1010    +  CDS            GLRX: GLRX1_HUMAN - Also known as GRX. Experimental evidence at protein level: Swiss-Prot protein existence level 1. Has a glutathione-disulfide oxidoreductase activity in the presence of NADPH and glutathione reductase. Reduces low molecular weight disulfides and proteins. From Homo sapiens (Human).
   1080..1795    +  CDS            EGFP (fragment): the original enhanced GFP (Yang et al., 1996) mammalian codon-optimized
   1815..3542    +  CDS            COIL: COIL_HUMAN - Also known as CLN80. Experimental evidence at protein level: Swiss-Prot protein existence level 1. Component of nuclear coiled bodies, also known as Cajal bodies or CBs, which are involved in the modification and assembly of nucleoplasmic snRNPs. From Homo sapiens (Human).
   3570..3653    +  CDS            large T antigen (fragment): large T antigen from SV40 (simian virus 40)
   3676..3797    +  polyA_signal   SV40 poly(A) signal: SV40 polyadenylation signal
   3831..4259    -  rep_origin     f1 ori (sequence partly withheld): f1 bacteriophage origin of replication; arrow indicates direction of (+) strand synthesis
   4286..4390    +  promoter       AmpR promoter: bla
   4392..4749    +  promoter       SV40 promoter: SV40 enhancer and early promoter
   4784..5578    +  CDS            NeoR/KanR: aminoglycoside phosphotransferase from Tn5; aph(3')-II (or nptII); confers resistance to neomycin, kanamycin, and G418 (Geneticin®)
   5599..5751    +  CDS            ble (fragment): BLE_KLEPN - Experimental evidence at protein level: Swiss-Prot protein existence level 1. Binding protein with a strong affinity to the bleomycin family of antibiotics. Binds to CL990; an antimitotic-antibiotic compound. From Klebsiella pneumoniae.
   5810..5857    +  polyA_signal   HSV TK poly(A) signal: herpes simplex virus thymidine kinase polyadenylation signal (Cole and Stacy, 1985)
   5948..5964    -  polyA_signal   bGH poly(A) signal (fragment): bovine growth hormone polyadenylation signal
   6186..6774    +  rep_origin     ori: high-copy-number ColE1/pMB1/pBR322/pUC origin of replication
