[The description below was written by a language model from this plasmid's Addgene catalogue record and pLannotate feature annotations shown in this document.]
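Description:
Grx1-roGFP2-Coilin is a 6.85 kb mammalian expression plasmid built on a pCMV backbone, with a layout typical of the EGFP-C/N-style vector family. It replicates in E. coli from a high-copy ColE1/pUC-type origin and also carries an f1 phage origin. Selection relies on a single Tn5 NeoR/KanR (aminoglycoside phosphotransferase) gene placed behind tandem bacterial (bla) and SV40 early promoters and terminated by the HSV TK polyadenylation signal. This arrangement gives kanamycin resistance in bacteria and could support G418 selection in mammalian cells. Short annotated fragments (RSF ori, ble, bGH poly(A), and a piece of SV40 large T antigen just downstream of the insert) look like backbone remnants or partial matches rather than functional parts.

The payload is a single fusion open reading frame assembled by Gibson cloning and driven by the human CMV immediate-early enhancer and promoter, ending at an SV40 polyadenylation signal. From N- to C-terminus it comprises human glutaredoxin-1 (GLRX), a GFP-derived segment that the annotation tool labels as an EGFP fragment but that the construct name identifies as roGFP2, and human coilin (COIL). roGFP2 is a redox-sensitive GFP variant whose excitation ratio changes with formation of an engineered disulfide. Fusing it to Grx1 couples the probe to the glutathione redox couple, so it reports the glutathione redox potential. Coilin is the marker scaffold protein of Cajal bodies, so it presumably targets the sensor to these nuclear bodies. The record does not state a purpose, but the design is consistent with ratiometric live-cell imaging of the local glutathione redox state at Cajal bodies in transfected mammalian cells.
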