Addgene plasmid #236546: Grx1-roGFP2-Coilin
Depositing lab: Pablo Rivera-Fuentes.
Backbone
  Vector backbone: pCMV
  Vector type: Mammalian Expression
Growth in bacteria
  Bacterial resistance: Kanamycin, 50 μg/mL
  Growth temperature: 37°C
  Growth strain: DH5alpha
  Copy number: High Copy
Gene/Insert
  Gene/Insert name: Grx1-roGFP2-Coilin
  Species: H. sapiens (human)
  Entrez Gene: COIL (a.k.a. CLN80, p80-coilin)
  Promoter: CMV
  Cloning method: Gibson Cloning
Terms and licenses: Academic/Nonprofit Terms; Industry Terms: Not Available to Industry
How to cite: Grx1-roGFP2-Coilin was a gift from Pablo Rivera-Fuentes (Addgene plasmid # 236546 ; http://n2t.net/addgene:236546 ; RRID:Addgene_236546)
