>Addgene plasmid #236546 | Grx1-roGFP2-Coilin | depositor partial sequence | sequence record 465389 | Grx1-roGFP2-Coilin
ATGGCTCAAGAGTTTGTGAACTGCAAAATCCAGCCTGGGAAGGTGGTTGTGTTCATCAAGCCCACCTGCC
CGTACTGCAGGAGGGCCCAAGAGATCCTCAGTCAATTGCCCATCAAACAAGGGCTTCTGGAATTTGTCGA
TATCACAGCCACCAACCACACTAACGAGATTCAAGATTATTTGCAACAGCTCACGGGAGCAAGAACGGTG
CCTCGAGTCTTTATTGGTAAAGATTGTATAGGCGGATGCAGTGATCTAGTCTCTTTGCAACAGAGTGGGG
AACTGCTGACGCGGCTAAAGCAGATTGGAGCTCTGCAGACTGAGGAGGAGGCCGGCGAGAAGATCAAGGA
GCTGGAGAAGAAGGCCAGGAAGCTGCCCGAGGAATTCGTGAGCAAGGGCGAGGAGCTGTTCACCGGGGTG
GTGCCCATCCTGGTCGAGCTGGACGGCGACGTAAACGGCCACAAGTTCAGCGTGTCCGGCGAGGGCGAGG
GCGATGCCACCTACGGCAAGCTGACCCTGAAGTTCATCTCCACCACCGGCAAGCTGCCCGTGCCCTGGCC
CACCCTCGTGACCACCCTGACCTACGGCGTGCAGTGCTTCAGCCGCTACCCCGACCACATGAAGCAGCAC
GACTTCTTCAAGTCCGCCATGCCCGAAGGCTACGTCCAGGAGCGCACCATCTTCTTCAAGGACGACGGCA
ACTACAAGACCCGCGCCGAGGTGAAGTTCGAGGGCGACACCCTGGTGAACCGCATCGAGCTGAAGGGCAT
CGACTTCAAGGAGGACGGCAACATCCTGGGGCACAAGCTGGAGTACAACTACAACTGCCACAACGTCTAT
ATCATGGCCGACAAGCAGAAGAACGGCATCAAGGTGAACTTCAAGATCCGCCACAACATCGAGGACGGCA
GCGTGCAGCTCGCCGACCACTACCAGCAGAACACCCCCATCGGCGACGGCCCCGTGCTGCTGCCCGACAA
CCACTACCTGAGCACCTGCTCCGCCCTGAGCAAAGACCCCAACGAGAAGCGCGATCACATGGTCCTGCTG
GAGTTCGTGACCGCCGCCGGGATCACTCTCGGCATGGACGAGCTGTACAAGTACTCAGATCCACCAAGCA
AGATGGCAGCTTCCGAGACGGTTAGGCTACGGCTTCAATTTGATTACCCGCCGCCAGCTACCCCGCACTG
TACGGCCTTCTGGCTTCTGGTCGACTTGAACAGATGCCGAGTCGTCACAGATCTCATTAGTCTCATCCGC
CAGCGCTTCGGCTTCAGTTCTGGGGCCTTCCTAGGCCTCTACCTGGAGGGGGGGCTCTTGCCCCCCGCCG
AGAGCGCGCGCCTTGTGAGAGACAACGACTGCCTCAGAGTTAAATTAGAAGAGAGAGGAGTTGCTGAGAA
TTCTGTAGTCATCAGTAATGGTGACATTAATTTATCTCTTAGAAAAGCAAAGAAGCGGGCATTTCAGTTA
GAGGAGGGTGAAGAAACTGAACCAGATTGCAAATATTCAAAGAAGCATTGGAAGAGTCGAGAGAACAATA
ACAATAATGAGAAGGTCTTGGATCTGGAACCAAAAGCTGTCACAGATCAGACTGTCAGCAAAAAAAACAA
GAGAAAAAATAAAGCAACCTGTGGCACAGTGGGTGATGATAACGAAGAGGCCAAAAGAAAATCACCAAAG
AAAAAGGAGAAATGTGAATATAAAAAAAAGGCTAAGAATCCCAAGTCTCCGAAAGTACAGGCAGTGAAAG
ACTGGGCCAATCAGAGATGTAGTTCTCCAAAAGGTTCTGCTAGAAACAGCCTTGTTAAAGCCAAAAGGAA
AGGTAGTGTAAGCGTTTGCTCAAAAGAGAGTCCCAGTTCCTCCTCGGAGTCTGAGTCTTGTGATGAATCT
ATCAGTGATGGTCCCAGCAAAGTCACTTTGGAGGCCAGAAATTCCTCAGAGAAATTACCAACTGAGTTAT
CAAAGGAAGAACCCTCTACCAAAAATACAACTGCAGACAAACTGGCTATAAAACTTGGCTTTAGCCTTAC
CCCCAGCAAGGGCAAGACCTCTGGAACAACATCTTCCAGTTCAGACTCTAGTGCAGAGTCAGACGACCAA
TGCTTGATGTCATCGAGCACCCCGGAGTGTGCTGCGGGTTTCTTAAAGACAGTAGGCCTTTTTGCAGGAA
GAGGTCGTCCAGGCCCAGGGCTGTCATCACAGACTGCAGGTGCTGCTGGATGGAGGCGTTCTGGCTCAAA
TGGTGGTGGACAGGCTCCTGGTGCTTCTCCCAGTGTGTCTCTCCCTGCTAGTTTAGGAAGAGGATGGGGT
AGAGAAGAGAACCTTTTTTCTTGGAAGGGAGCTAAGGGACGGGGCATGCGGGGGAGAGGTCGAGGACGAG
GGCATCCTGTTTCCTGTGTTGTAAATAGAAGCACTGACAACCAGAGGCAACAGCAATTAAATGACGTGGT
AAAAAATTCATCTACTATTATCCAGAATCCAGTAGAGACACCCAAGAAGGACTATAGTCTGTTACCACTG
TTAGCAGCTGCCCCTCAAGTTGGAGAAAAGATTGCATTTAAGCTTTTGGAGCTAACATCCAGTTACTCTC
CTGATGTCTCTGACTACGAGGAAGGAAGAATATTAAGCCACAATCCAGAGACCCAGCAAGTAGATATAGA
AATTCTTTCATCCTTACCTGCCTTGAGAGAACCTGGGAAATTTGATTTAGTTTATCACAATGAAAATGGA
GCTGAGGTAGTGGAGTACGCTGTGACACAGGAGAGCAAGATCACTGTATTTTGGAAAGAGTTGATTGACC
CAAGACTGATTATTGAATCTCCAAGTAACACATCAAGTACAGAACCTGCCTAA
